>Addgene plasmid #119826 | eGFP-proα2(I) | depositor full sequence | sequence record 227729 | eGFP-proα2(I) sequence 10152 bps
GACGGATCGGGAGATCTCCCGATCCCCTATGGTGCACTCTCAGTACAATCTGCTCTGATGCCGCATAGTT
AAGCCAGTATCTGCTCCCTGCTTGTGTGTTGGAGGTCGCTGAGTAGTGCGCGAGCAAAATTTAAGCTACA
ACAAGGCAAGGCTTGACCGACAATTGCATGAAGAATCTGCTTAGGGTTAGGCGTTTTGCGCTGCTTCGCG
ATGTACGGGCCAGATATACGCGTTGACATTGATTATTGACTAGTTATTAATAGTAATCAATTACGGGGTC
ATTAGTTCATAGCCCATATATGGAGTTCCGCGTTACATAACTTACGGTAAATGGCCCGCCTGGCTGACCG
CCCAACGACCCCCGCCCATTGACGTCAATAATGACGTATGTTCCCATAGTAACGCCAATAGGGACTTTCC
ATTGACGTCAATGGGTGGAGTATTTACGGTAAACTGCCCACTTGGCAGTACATCAAGTGTATCATATGCC
AAGTACGCCCCCTATTGACGTCAATGACGGTAAATGGCCCGCCTGGCATTATGCCCAGTACATGACCTTA
TGGGACTTTCCTACTTGGCAGTACATCTACGTATTAGTCATCGCTATTACCATGGTGATGCGGTTTTGGC
AGTACATCAATGGGCGTGGATAGCGGTTTGACTCACGGGGATTTCCAAGTCTCCACCCCATTGACGTCAA
TGGGAGTTTGTTTTGGCACCAAAATCAACGGGACTTTCCAAAATGTCGTAACAACTCCGCCCCATTGACG
CAAATGGGCGGTAGGCGTGTACGGTGGGAGGTCTATATAAGCAGAGCTCTCTGGCTAACTAGAGAACCCA
CTGCTTACTGGCTTATCGAAATTAATACGACTCACTATAGGGAGACCCAAGCTGGCTAGCGTTTAAACTT
AAGCTTGGTACCGAGCTCGGATCCACTAGTCCAGTGTGGTGGAATTCGTAGACATGCTCAGCTTTGTGGA
TACGCGGACTCTGTTGCTGCTTGCAGTAACTTCGTGCCTAGCAACATGCCAAGATATCGTGAGCAAGGGC
GAGGAGCTGTTCACCGGGGTGGTGCCCATCCTGGTCGAGCTGGACGGCGACGTAAACGGCCACAAGTTCA
GCGTGTCCGGCGAGGGCGAGGGCGATGCCACCTACGGCAAGCTGACCCTGAAGTTCATCTGCACCACCGG
CAAGCTGCCCGTGCCCTGGCCCACCCTCGTGACCACCCTGACCTACGGCGTGCAGTGCTTCAGCCGCTAC
CCCGACCACATGAAGCAGCACGACTTCTTCAAGTCCGCCATGCCCGAAGGCTACGTCCAGGAGCGCACCA
TCTTCTTCAAGGACGACGGCAACTACAAGACCCGCGCCGAGGTGAAGTTCGAGGGCGACACCCTGGTGAA
CCGCATCGAGCTGAAGGGCATCGACTTCAAGGAGGACGGCAACATCCTGGGGCACAAGCTGGAGTACAAC
TACAACAGCCACAACGTCTATATCATGGCCGACAAGCAGAAGAACGGCATCAAGGTGAACTTCAAGATCC
GCCACAACATCGAGGACGGCAGCGTGCAGCTCGCCGACCACTACCAGCAGAACACCCCCATCGGCGACGG
CCCCGTGCTGCTGCCCGACAACCACTACCTGAGCACCCAGTCCGCCCTGAGCAAAGACCCCAACGAGAAG
CGCGATCACATGGTCCTGCTGGAGTTCGTGACCGCCGCCGGGATCACTCTCGGCATGGACGAGCTGTACA
AGGATATCTATTCTGACAAAGGAGTTTCATCTGGCCCTGGACCAATGGGTTTAATGGGACCCAGAGGCCC
TCCTGGTGCTGTTGGAGCCCCTGGCCCTCAAGGTTTCCAAGGACCTGCTGGTGAACCTGGTGAGCCTGGT
CAAACGGGTCCTGCAGGTCCCCGTGGTCCAGCTGGCTCTCCTGGCAAGGCTGGTGAGGATGGTCACCCTG
GAAAACCCGGAAGACCTGGGGAGAGAGGAGTCGTTGGACCACAGGGTGCTCGTGGTTTCCCCGGGACTCC
TGGACTTCCTGGCTTCAAAGGCGTGAAAGGACACAGTGGTATGGATGGATTAAAGGGACAGCCTGGTGCA
CAGGGTGTGAAGGGTGAACCCGGTGCCCCTGGAGAGAATGGAACTCCAGGTCAAGCAGGAGCCCGAGGGC
TTCCTGGTGAGAGAGGGCGTGTCGGAGCTCCTGGTCCAGCTGGTGCCCGAGGCAGTGATGGAAGCGTTGG
CCCCGTCGGCCCTGCTGGTCCCATTGGGTCTGCTGGACCCCCTGGTTTCCCAGGTGCTCCTGGTCCCAAG
GGTGAACTTGGGCCCGTTGGTAACCCTGGCCCTGCTGGTCCTGCTGGTCCCCGTGGTGAAGTGGGTCTTC
CAGGTCTTTCTGGCCCTGTTGGACCTCCTGGCAACCCTGGAACAAATGGGCTCACTGGCGCCAAGGGTGC
TACTGGACTCCCTGGTGTCGCTGGGGCTCCCGGTCTCCCTGGCCCCCGTGGTATTCCTGGCCCCGCTGGT
GCTGCTGGTGCTACAGGTGCCAGAGGACTTGTTGGTGAGCCTGGTCCTGCTGGCTCCAAAGGAGAATCCG
GTAACAAGGGTGAGCCTGGCTCTGTTGGAGCCCAAGGTCCTCCTGGTCCCAGCGGTGAAGAAGGAAAGAG
AGGGTCTCCCGGAGAAGCTGGATCTGCTGGCCCTGCAGGGCCTCCAGGGCTTAGAGGCAGCCCTGGTTCT
CGAGGTCTTCCTGGAGCTGATGGCAGAGCTGGTGTAATGGGTCCTCCTGGCAATCGTGGTTCAACCGGCC
CTGCTGGAATCCGAGGTCCTAATGGAGATGCCGGTCGACCTGGGGAACCTGGTCTCATGGGACCCAGAGG
TCTTCCTGGGTCTCCTGGAAATGTTGGCCCATCTGGTAAAGAAGGCCCTGTGGGTCTCCCTGGCATTGAT
GGCAGACCTGGCCCAATCGGCCCAGCTGGACCAAGAGGTGAAGCTGGCAACATTGGATTCCCTGGACCCA
AAGGCCCCTCTGGTGATCCTGGCAAACCTGGTGAGAGAGGACACCCCGGTCTTGCTGGTGCTCGGGGAGC
TCCAGGACCCGATGGCAACAATGGAGCTCAGGGCCCCCCTGGACCCCAGGGTGTTCAAGGTGGCAAAGGT
GAACAAGGCCCTGCTGGTCCTCCTGGCTTCCAGGGTCTCCCTGGTCCCTCAGGTACTACTGGAGAAGTTG
GCAAGCCCGGAGAAAGGGGTCTTCCTGGTGAATTCGGTCTCCCTGGTCCTGCTGGTCCAAGAGGAGAACG
TGGTACCCCGGGTGAGAGTGGAGCTGCTGGCCCTTCTGGTCCTATTGGAAGCCGAGGTCCCAGTGGAGCC
CCAGGGCCTGATGGAAACAAGGGTGAAGCTGGTGCAGTCGGTGCTCCAGGCAGTGCTGGTGCCTCTGGGC
CTGGTGGGCTTCCAGGAGAGAGGGGTGCTGCTGGCATACCTGGGGGCAAAGGAGAAAAGGGTGAAACTGG
TCTCCGAGGTGACACTGGCAACACTGGTAGAGATGGTGCTCGTGGCATTCCTGGTGCTGTAGGTGCCCCT
GGTCCTGCTGGGGCCTCAGGTGACCGGGGTGAAGCTGGTGCTGCCGGTCCTTCTGGCCCAGCTGGTCCTC
GGGGTAGCCCTGGTGAACGTGGTGAAGTTGGCCCTGCTGGCCCCAATGGATTTGCTGGTCCTGCTGGTGC
TGCTGGCCAACCCGGTGCTAAAGGAGAGAAGGGAACCAAAGGGCCTAAGGGTGAAAATGGCATTGTTGGT
CCAACCGGGTCTGTTGGAGCTGCTGGCCCATCTGGTCCTAATGGCCCACCTGGTCCTGTTGGAAGTCGTG
GTGATGGAGGGCCCCCTGGTATGACTGGCTTCCCTGGTGCTGCTGGACGGACTGGTCCCCCCGGACCCAG
TGGTATTGCTGGCCCCCCTGGCCCCCCTGGTGCTGCTGGAAAGGAAGGGATTCGTGGTCCCCGTGGCGAC
CAAGGTCCAGTTGGCCGAACTGGAGAAACAGGTGCATCTGGACCCCCTGGATTTGTTGGTGAAAAGGGTC
CCTCTGGAGAACCTGGTACCGCAGGAGCCCCTGGTACCGCAGGTCCTCAGGGTCTTCTTGGTGCTCCCGG
TATTCTGGGTCTCCCTGGCTCTAGAGGTGAACGTGGTCTGCCAGGTATTGCTGGTGCTCTGGGTGAACCT
GGTCCTCTGGGCATCTCAGGCCCTCCTGGTGCCCGTGGTCCCCCTGGTGCTGTGGGCAGCCCTGGAGTTA
ATGGTGCCCCTGGTGAAGCTGGTCGTGATGGTAACCCTGGCAGCGATGGTCCCCCAGGTCGTGATGGTCA
GCCTGGACACAAGGGAGAGCGTGGTTACCCTGGCAGCATTGGTCCGACTGGTGCTGCAGGTGCCCCTGGT
CCTCACGGTTCTGTGGGTCCTGCTGGGAAACATGGAAACCGAGGTGAACCTGGTCCTGCCGGTTCTGTTG
GTCCTGTTGGTGCTGTTGGTCCAAGAGGTCCTAGTGGTCCTCAAGGCATCCGAGGTGACAAAGGAGAACC
TGGTGATAAAGGGCACAGGGGTCTTCCTGGCTTAAAAGGATACAGTGGATTGCAGGGTCTTCCTGGTCTT
GCTGGCCTACATGGTGACCAAGGAGCTCCTGGTCCTGTGGGTCCTGCTGGTCCCAGGGGTCCTGCTGGGC
CTTCTGGACCCGTTGGCAAAGATGGTAGATCTGGGCAACCTGGCCCAGTCGGGCCTGCTGGTGTTCGTGG
TTCTCAGGGTAGCCAAGGTCCCGCTGGTCCCCCTGGTCCCCCTGGACCTCCTGGTCCTCCTGGTGTCAGC
GGAGGTGGCTATGACTTTGGTTTTGAAGGAGACTTCTACAGGGCTGACCAGCCTCGCTCCCAGCCTTCAC
TCAGACCCAAGGACTATGAAGTTGATGCAACTCTGAAATCTCTCAATAACCAGATTGAGACCCTTCTCAC
TCCTGAAGGCTCTAGAAAGAACCCTGCTCGCACGTGCCGGGACTTAAGACTCAGCCACCCAGAGTGGAAC
AGCGATTACTACTGGATTGACCCTAACCAAGGATGTACTATGGATGCCATCAAAGTGTACTGTGATTTCT
CTACTGGTGAAACCTGCATCCAGGCCCAACCTGTAAACACCCCAGCGAAGAACTCATACAGCCGCGCCCA
GGCCAACAAGCATGTCTGGTTAGGAGAGACTATCAATGGTGGCAGCCAGTTTGAATACAACGTAGAAGGG
GTGTCCTCCAAGGAAATGGCAACTCAGCTCGCCTTCATGCGCCTGCTAGCCAACCGTGCTTCTCAGAACA
TCACCTACCACTGCAAGAACAGCATTGCGTACCTGGATGAGGAGACGGGCAGCTTGAACAAGGCTGTGCT
TCTGCAGGGTTCCAACGATGTTGAACTTGTTGCTGAGGGCAACAGCAGGTTCACCTACTCTGTCCTAGTC
GATGGCTGCTCCAAAAAGACAAATGAATGGGGCAAGACAATCATTGAATACAAAACAAATAAGCCATCTC
GCCTGCCGTTCCTTGACATTGCACCTCTGGACATTGGTGGTGCTGACCAAGAATTCCGTGTGGAGGTTGG
CCCCGTCTGTTTCAAATAAGTGAACTCAACATAAATTAAAAACCAAAAACCCCTGAAAAAACTTTCTCTT
TGCCGTTTCCTCCTTTAAAAAAAAAAAAAAAGCGGCCGCTCGAGTCTAGAGGGCCCGTTTAAACCCGCTG
ATCAGCCTCGACTGTGCCTTCTAGTTGCCAGCCATCTGTTGTTTGCCCCTCCCCCGTGCCTTCCTTGACC
CTGGAAGGTGCCACTCCCACTGTCCTTTCCTAATAAAATGAGGAAATTGCATCGCATTGTCTGAGTAGGT
GTCATTCTATTCTGGGGGGTGGGGTGGGGCAGGACAGCAAGGGGGAGGATTGGGAAGACAATAGCAGGCA
TGCTGGGGATGCGGTGGGCTCTATGGCTTCTGAGGCGGAAAGAACCAGCTGGGGCTCTAGGGGGTATCCC
C
[124 nt withheld, positions 6022-6145]
C
[91 nt withheld, positions 6147-6237]
A
[49 nt withheld, positions 6239-6287]
CCTTTGACGTTGGAGTCCACGTTCTTT
[37 nt withheld, positions 6315-6351]
ACCCTATCTCGGTCTATTCTTTTGATTTATAAGGGATTTTGCCGATTTCGGCCTATTGGTTAAAAAATGA
GCTGATTTAACAAAAATTTAACGCGAATTAATTCTGTGGAATGTGTGTCAGTTAGGGTGTGGAAAGTCCC
CAGGCTCCCCAGCAGGCAGAAGTATGCAAAGCATGCATCTCAATTAGTCAGCAACCAGGTGTGGAAAGTC
CCCAGGCTCCCCAGCAGGCAGAAGTATGCAAAGCATGCATCTCAATTAGTCAGCAACCATAGTCCCGCCC
CTAACTCCGCCCATCCCGCCCCTAACTCCGCCCAGTTCCGCCCATTCTCCGCCCCATGGCTGACTAATTT
TTTTTATTTATGCAGAGGCCGAGGCCGCCTCTGCCTCTGAGCTATTCCAGAAGTAGTGAGGAGGCTTTTT
TGGAGGCCTAGGCTTTTGCAAAAAGCTCCCGGGAGCTTGTATATCCATTTTCGGATCTGATCAAGAGACA
GGATGAGGATCGTTTCGCATGATTGAACAAGATGGATTGCACGCAGGTTCTCCGGCCGCTTGGGTGGAGA
GGCTATTCGGCTATGACTGGGCACAACAGACAATCGGCTGCTCTGATGCCGCCGTGTTCCGGCTGTCAGC
GCAGGGGCGCCCGGTTCTTTTTGTCAAGACCGACCTGTCCGGTGCCCTGAATGAACTGCAGGACGAGGCA
GCGCGGCTATCGTGGCTGGCCACGACGGGCGTTCCTTGCGCAGCTGTGCTCGACGTTGTCACTGAAGCGG
GAAGGGACTGGCTGCTATTGGGCGAAGTGCCGGGGCAGGATCTCCTGTCATCTCACCTTGCTCCTGCCGA
GAAAGTATCCATCATGGCTGATGCAATGCGGCGGCTGCATACGCTTGATCCGGCTACCTGCCCATTCGAC
CACCAAGCGAAACATCGCATCGAGCGAGCACGTACTCGGATGGAAGCCGGTCTTGTCGATCAGGATGATC
TGGACGAAGAGCATCAGGGGCTCGCGCCAGCCGAACTGTTCGCCAGGCTCAAGGCGCGCATGCCCGACGG
CGAGGATCTCGTCGTGACCCATGGCGATGCCTGCTTGCCGAATATCATGGTGGAAAATGGCCGCTTTTCT
GGATTCATCGACTGTGGCCGGCTGGGTGTGGCGGACCGCTATCAGGACATAGCGTTGGCTACCCGTGATA
TTGCTGAAGAGCTTGGCGGCGAATGGGCTGACCGCTTCCTCGTGCTTTACGGTATCGCCGCTCCCGATTC
GCAGCGCATCGCCTTCTATCGCCTTCTTGACGAGTTCTTCTGAGCGGGACTCTGGGGTTCGAAATGACCG
ACCAAGCGACGCCCAACCTGCCATCACGAGATTTCGATTCCACCGCCGCCTTCTATGAAAGGTTGGGCTT
CGGAATCGTTTTCCGGGACGCCGGCTGGATGATCCTCCAGCGCGGGGATCTCATGCTGGAGTTCTTCGCC
CACCCCAACTTGTTTATTGCAGCTTATAATGGTTACAAATAAAGCAATAGCATCACAAATTTCACAAATA
AAGCATTTTTTTCACTGCATTCTAGTTGTGGTTTGTCCAAACTCATCAATGTATCTTATCATGTCTGTAT
ACCGTCGACCTCTAGCTAGAGCTTGGCGTAATCATGGTCATAGCTGTTTCCTGTGTGAAATTGTTATCCG
CTCACAATTCCACACAACATACGAGCCGGAAGCATAAAGTGTAAAGCCTGGGGTGCCTAATGAGTGAGCT
AACTCACATTAATTGCGTTGCGCTCACTGCCCGCTTTCCAGTCGGGAAACCTGTCGTGCCAGCTGCATTA
ATGAATCGGCCAACGCGCGGGGAGAGGCGGTTTGCGTATTGGGCGCTCTTCCGCTTCCTCGCTCACTGAC
TCGCTGCGCTCGGTCGTTCGGCTGCGGCGAGCGGTATCAGCTCACTCAAAGGCGGTAATACGGTTATCCA
CAGAATCAGGGGATAACGCAGGAAAGAACATGTGAGCAAAAGGCCAGCAAAAGGCCAGGAACCGTAAAAA
GGCCGCGTTGCTGGCGTTTTTCCATAGGCTCCGCCCCCCTGACGAGCATCACAAAAATCGACGCTCAAGT
CAGAGGTGGCGAAACCCGACAGGACTATAAAGATACCAGGCGTTTCCCCCTGGAAGCTCCCTCGTGCGCT
CTCCTGTTCCGACCCTGCCGCTTACCGGATACCTGTCCGCCTTTCTCCCTTCGGGAAGCGTGGCGCTTTC
TCATAGCTCACGCTGTAGGTATCTCAGTTCGGTGTAGGTCGTTCGCTCCAAGCTGGGCTGTGTGCACGAA
CCCCCCGTTCAGCCCGACCGCTGCGCCTTATCCGGTAACTATCGTCTTGAGTCCAACCCGGTAAGACACG
ACTTATCGCCACTGGCAGCAGCCACTGGTAACAGGATTAGCAGAGCGAGGTATGTAGGCGGTGCTACAGA
GTTCTTGAAGTGGTGGCCTAACTACGGCTACACTAGAAGAACAGTATTTGGTATCTGCGCTCTGCTGAAG
CCAGTTACCTTCGGAAAAAGAGTTGGTAGCTCTTGATCCGGCAAACAAACCACCGCTGGTAGCGGTTTTT
TTGTTTGCAAGCAGCAGATTACGCGCAGAAAAAAAGGATCTCAAGAAGATCCTTTGATCTTTTCTACGGG
GTCTGACGCTCAGTGGAACGAAAACTCACGTTAAGGGATTTTGGTCATGAGATTATCAAAAAGGATCTTC
ACCTAGATCCTTTTAAATTAAAAATGAAGTTTTAAATCAATCTAAAGTATATATGAGTAAACTTGGTCTG
ACAGTTACCAATGCTTAATCAGTGAGGCACCTATCTCAGCGATCTGTCTATTTCGTTCATCCATAGTTGC
CTGACTCCCCGTCGTGTAGATAACTACGATACGGGAGGGCTTACCATCTGGCCCCAGTGCTGCAATGATA
CCGCGAGACCCACGCTCACCGGCTCCAGATTTATCAGCAATAAACCAGCCAGCCGGAAGGGCCGAGCGCA
GAAGTGGTCCTGCAACTTTATCCGCCTCCATCCAGTCTATTAATTGTTGCCGGGAAGCTAGAGTAAGTAG
TTCGCCAGTTAATAGTTTGCGCAACGTTGTTGCCATTGCTACAGGCATCGTGGTGTCACGCTCGTCGTTT
GGTATGGCTTCATTCAGCTCCGGTTCCCAACGATCAAGGCGAGTTACATGATCCCCCATGTTGTGCAAAA
AAGCGGTTAGCTCCTTCGGTCCTCCGATCGTTGTCAGAAGTAAGTTGGCCGCAGTGTTATCACTCATGGT
TATGGCAGCACTGCATAATTCTCTTACTGTCATGCCATCCGTAAGATGCTTTTCTGTGACTGGTGAGTAC
TCAACCAAGTCATTCTGAGAATAGTGTATGCGGCGACCGAGTTGCTCTTGCCCGGCGTCAATACGGGATA
ATACCGCGCCACATAGCAGAACTTTAAAAGTGCTCATCATTGGAAAACGTTCTTCGGGGCGAAAACTCTC
AAGGATCTTACCGCTGTTGAGATCCAGTTCGATGTAACCCACTCGTGCACCCAACTGATCTTCAGCATCT
TTTACTTTCACCAGCGTTTCTGGGTGAGCAAAAACAGGAAGGCAAAATGCCGCAAAAAAGGGAATAAGGG
CGACACGGAAATGTTGAATACTCATACTCTTCCTTTTTCAATATTATTGAAGCATTTATCAGGGTTATTG
TCTCATGAGCGGATACATATTTGAATGTATTTAGAAAAATAAACAAATAGGGGTTCCGCGCACATTTCCC
CGAAAAGTGCCACCTGACGTC
Features (pLannotate 1.2.2; 21 found; start..end, strand, type, name):
     28..80      -  misc_feature   bom (fragment): basis of mobility region from pBR322
    235..614     +  enhancer       CMV enhancer: human cytomegalovirus immediate early enhancer
    615..818     +  promoter       CMV promoter: human cytomegalovirus (CMV) immediate early promoter
    814..847     +  LTR            5' LTR (truncated) (fragment): truncated 5' long terminal repeat (LTR) from HIV-1
    863..881     +  promoter       T7 promoter: promoter for bacteriophage T7 RNA polymerase
   1036..1752    +  CDS            EGFP: EGFP is a basic (constitutively fluorescent) green fluorescent protein published in 1996, derived from Aequorea victoria. It is reported to be a rapidly-maturing weak dimer with moderate acid sensitivity.
   4828..5616    +  CDS            COL1A2 (fragment): CO1A2_RABIT - Experimental evidence at transcript level: Swiss-Prot protein existence level 2. Type I collagen is a member of group I collagen (fibrillar forming collagen). From Oryctolagus cuniculus (Rabbit).
   5752..5976    +  polyA_signal   bGH poly(A) signal: bovine growth hormone polyadenylation signal
   5980..6001    +  promoter       SV40 promoter (fragment): SV40 enhancer and early promoter
   6022..6450    +  rep_origin     f1 ori (sequence partly withheld): f1 bacteriophage origin of replication; arrow indicates direction of (+) strand synthesis
   6464..6793    +  promoter       SV40 promoter: SV40 enhancer and early promoter
   6860..7651    +  CDS            neo: KKA2_KLEPN - Also known as kan, nptII. Experimental evidence at protein level: Swiss-Prot protein existence level 1. Resistance to kanamycin, neomycin, paromomycin, ribostamycin, butirosin and gentamicin B. From Klebsiella pneumoniae.
   7675..7833    +  CDS            ble (fragment): BLE_KLEPN - Experimental evidence at protein level: Swiss-Prot protein existence level 1. Binding protein with a strong affinity to the bleomycin family of antibiotics. Binds to CL990; an antimitotic-antibiotic compound. From Klebsiella pneumoniae.
   7828..7949    +  polyA_signal   SV40 poly(A) signal: SV40 polyadenylation signal
   8022..8038    -  protein_bind   lac operator: The lac repressor binds to the lac operator to inhibit transcription in E. coli. This inhibition can be relieved by adding lactose or isopropyl-β-D-thiogalactopyranoside (IPTG). lac repressor encoded by lacI
   8046..8076    -  promoter       lac promoter: promoter for the E. coli lac operon
   8091..8112    -  protein_bind   CAP binding site: CAP binding activates transcription in the presence of cAMP. E. coli catabolite activator protein
   8125..8217    -  CDS            lacI (fragment): lac repressor; lacI; The lac repressor binds to the lac operator to inhibit transcription in E. coli. This inhibition can be relieved by adding lactose or isopropyl-β-D-thiogalactopyranoside (IPTG).
   8400..8985    -  rep_origin     ori: high-copy-number ColE1/pMB1/pBR322/pUC origin of replication
   9156..10016   -  CDS            AmpR: β-lactamase; bla; confers resistance to ampicillin, carbenicillin, and related antibiotics
  10017..10121   -  promoter       AmpR promoter: bla
