>Addgene plasmid #119826 | eGFP-proα2(I) | addgene full sequence | sequence record 233864 | Addgene NGS Result
GACATTGATTATTGACTAGTTATTAATAGTAATCAATTACGGGGTCATTAGTTCATAGCCCATATATGGA
GTTCCGCGTTACATAACTTACGGTAAATGGCCCGCCTGGCTGACCGCCCAACGACCCCCGCCCATTGACG
TCAATAATGACGTATGTTCCCATAGTAACGCCAATAGGGACTTTCCATTGACGTCAATGGGTGGAGTATT
TACGGTAAACTGCCCACTTGGCAGTACATCAAGTGTATCATATGCCAAGTACGCCCCCTATTGACGTCAA
TGACGGTAAATGGCCCGCCTGGCATTATGCCCAGTACATGACCTTATGGGACTTTCCTACTTGGCAGTAC
ATCTACGTATTAGTCATCGCTATTACCATGGTGATGCGGTTTTGGCAGTACATCAATGGGCGTGGATAGC
GGTTTGACTCACGGGGATTTCCAAGTCTCCACCCCATTGACGTCAATGGGAGTTTGTTTTGGCACCAAAA
TCAACGGGACTTTCCAAAATGTCGTAACAACTCCGCCCCATTGACGCAAATGGGCGGTAGGCGTGTACGG
TGGGAGGTCTATATAAGCAGAGCTCTCTGGCTAACTAGAGAACCCACTGCTTACTGGCTTATCGAAATTA
ATACGACTCACTATAGGGAGACCCAAGCTGGCTAGCGTTTAAACTTAAGCTTGGTACCGAGCTCGGATCC
ACTAGTCCAGTGTGGTGGAATTCGTAGACATGCTCAGCTTTGTGGATACGCGGACTCTGTTGCTGCTTGC
AGTAACTTCGTGCCTAGCAACATGCCAAGATATCGTGAGCAAGGGCGAGGAGCTGTTCACCGGGGTGGTG
CCCATCCTGGTCGAGCTGGACGGCGACGTAAACGGCCACAAGTTCAGCGTGTCCGGCGAGGGCGAGGGCG
ATGCCACCTACGGCAAGCTGACCCTGAAGTTCATCTGCACCACCGGCAAGCTGCCCGTGCCCTGGCCCAC
CCTCGTGACCACCCTGACCTACGGCGTGCAGTGCTTCAGCCGCTACCCCGACCACATGAAGCAGCACGAC
TTCTTCAAGTCCGCCATGCCCGAAGGCTACGTCCAGGAGCGCACCATCTTCTTCAAGGACGACGGCAACT
ACAAGACCCGCGCCGAGGTGAAGTTCGAGGGCGACACCCTGGTGAACCGCATCGAGCTGAAGGGCATCGA
CTTCAAGGAGGACGGCAACATCCTGGGGCACAAGCTGGAGTACAACTACAACAGCCACAACGTCTATATC
ATGGCCGACAAGCAGAAGAACGGCATCAAGGTGAACTTCAAGATCCGCCACAACATCGAGGACGGCAGCG
TGCAGCTCGCCGACCACTACCAGCAGAACACCCCCATCGGCGACGGCCCCGTGCTGCTGCCCGACAACCA
CTACCTGAGCACCCAGTCCAAGCTGAGCAAAGACCCCAACGAGAAGCGCGATCACATGGTCCTGCTGGAG
TTCGTGACCGCCGCCGGGATCACTCTCGGCATGGACGAGCTGTACAAGGATATCTATTCTGACAAAGGAG
TTTCATCTGGCCCTGGACCAATGGGTTTAATGGGACCCAGAGGCCCTCCTGGTGCTGTTGGAGCCCCTGG
CCCTCAAGGTTTCCAAGGACCTGCTGGTGAACCTGGTGAGCCTGGTCAAACGGGTCCTGCAGGTCCCCGT
GGTCCAGCTGGCTCTCCTGGCAAGGCTGGTGAGGATGGTCACCCTGGAAAACCCGGAAGACCTGGGGAGA
GAGGAGTCGTTGGACCACAGGGTGCTCGTGGTTTCCCCGGGACTCCTGGACTTCCTGGCTTCAAAGGCGT
GAAAGGACACAGTGGTATGGATGGATTAAAGGGACAGCCTGGTGCACAGGGTGTGAAGGGTGAACCCGGT
GCCCCTGGAGAGAATGGAACTCCAGGTCAAGCAGGAGCCCGAGGGCTTCCTGGTGAGAGAGGGCGTGTCG
GAGCTCCTGGTCCAGCTGGTGCCCGAGGCAGTGATGGAAGCGTTGGCCCCGTCGGCCCTGCTGGTCCCAT
TGGGTCTGCTGGACCCCCTGGTTTCCCAGGTGCTCCTGGTCCCAAGGGTGAACTTGGGCCCGTTGGTAAC
CCTGGCCCTGCTGGTCCTGCTGGTCCCCGTGGTGAAGTGGGTCTTCCAGGTCTTTCTGGCCCTGTTGGAC
CTCCTGGCAACCCTGGAACAAATGGGCTCACTGGCGCCAAGGGTGCTACTGGACTCCCTGGTGTCGCTGG
GGCTCCCGGTCTCCCTGGCCCCCGTGGTATTCCTGGCCCCGCTGGTGCTGCTGGTGCTACAGGTGCCAGA
GGACTTGTTGGTGAGCCTGGTCCTGCTGGCTCCAAAGGAGAATCCGGTAACAAGGGTGAGCCTGGCTCTG
TTGGAGCCCAAGGTCCTCCTGGTCCCAGCGGTGAAGAAGGAAAGAGAGGGTCTCCCGGAGAAGCTGGATC
TGCTGGCCCTGCAGGGCCTCCAGGGCTTAGAGGCAGCCCTGGTTCTCGAGGTCTTCCTGGAGCTGATGGC
AGAGCTGGTGTAATGGGTCCTCCTGGCAATCGTGGTTCAACCGGCCCTGCTGGAATCCGAGGTCCTAATG
GAGATGCCGGTCGACCTGGGGAACCTGGTCTCATGGGACCCAGAGGTCTTCCTGGGTCTCCTGGAAATGT
TGGCCCATCTGGTAAAGAAGGCCCTGTGGGTCTCCCTGGCATTGATGGCAGACCTGGCCCAATCGGCCCA
GCTGGACCAAGAGGTGAAGCTGGCAACATTGGATTCCCTGGACCCAAAGGCCCCTCTGGTGATCCTGGCA
AACCTGGTGAGAGAGGACACCCCGGTCTTGCTGGTGCTCGGGGAGCTCCAGGACCCGATGGCAACAATGG
AGCTCAGGGCCCCCCTGGACCCCAGGGTGTTCAAGGTGGCAAAGGTGAACAAGGCCCTGCTGGTCCTCCT
GGCTTCCAGGGTCTCCCTGGTCCCTCAGGTACTACTGGAGAAGTTGGCAAGCCCGGAGAAAGGGGTCTTC
CTGGTGAATTCGGTCTCCCTGGTCCTGCTGGTCCAAGAGGAGAACGTGGTACCCCGGGTGAGAGTGGAGC
TGCTGGCCCTTCTGGTCCTATTGGAAGCCGAGGTCCCAGTGGAGCCCCAGGGCCTGATGGAAACAAGGGT
GAAGCTGGTGCAGTCGGTGCTCCAGGCAGTGCTGGTGCCTCTGGGCCTGGTGGGCTTCCAGGAGAGAGGG
GTGCTGCTGGCATACCTGGGGGCAAAGGAGAAAAGGGTGAAACTGGTCTCCGAGGTGACACTGGCAACAC
TGGTAGAGATGGTGCTCGTGGCATTCCTGGTGCTGTAGGTGCCCCTGGTCCTGCTGGGGCCTCAGGTGAC
CGGGGTGAAGCTGGTGCTGCCGGTCCTTCTGGCCCAGCTGGTCCTCGGGGTAGCCCTGGTGAACGTGGTG
AAGTTGGCCCTGCTGGCCCCAATGGATTTGCTGGTCCTGCTGGTGCTGCTGGCCAACCCGGTGCTAAAGG
AGAGAAGGGAACCAAAGGGCCTAAGGGTGAAAATGGCATTGTTGGTCCAACCGGGTCTGTTGGAGCTGCT
GGCCCATCTGGTCCTAATGGCCCACCTGGTCCTGTTGGAAGTCGTGGTGATGGAGGGCCCCCTGGTATGA
CTGGCTTCCCTGGTGCTGCTGGACGGACTGGTCCCCCCGGACCCAGTGGTATTGCTGGCCCCCCTGGCCC
CCCTGGTGCTGCTGGAAAGGAAGGGATTCGTGGTCCCCGTGGCGACCAAGGTCCAGTTGGCCGAACTGGA
GAAACAGGTGCATCTGGACCCCCTGGATTTGTTGGTGAAAAGGGTCCCTCTGGAGAACCTGGTACCGCAG
GAGCCCCTGGTACCGCAGGTCCTCAGGGTCTTCTTGGTGCTCCCGGTATTCTGGGTCTCCCTGGCTCTAG
AGGTGAACGTGGTCTGCCAGGTATTGCTGGTGCTCTGGGTGAACCTGGTCCTCTGGGCATCTCAGGCCCT
CCTGGTGCCCGTGGTCCCCCTGGTGCTGTGGGCAGCCCTGGAGTTAATGGTGCCCCTGGTGAAGCTGGTC
GTGATGGTAACCCTGGCAGCGATGGTCCCCCAGGTCGTGATGGTCAGCCTGGACACAAGGGAGAGCGTGG
TTACCCTGGCAGCATTGGTCCGACTGGTGCTGCAGGTGCCCCTGGTCCTCACGGTTCTGTGGGTCCTGCT
GGGAAACATGGAAACCGAGGTGAACCTGGTCCTGCCGGTTCTGTTGGTCCTGTTGGTGCTGTTGGTCCAA
GAGGTCCTAGTGGTCCTCAAGGCATCCGAGGTGACAAAGGAGAACCTGGTGATAAAGGGCACAGGGGTCT
TCCTGGCTTAAAAGGATACAGTGGATTGCAGGGTCTTCCTGGTCTTGCTGGCCTACATGGTGACCAAGGA
GCTCCTGGTCCTGTGGGTCCTGCTGGTCCCAGGGGTCCTGCTGGGCCTTCTGGACCCGTTGGCAAAGATG
GTAGATCTGGGCAACCTGGCCCAGTCGGGCCTGCTGGTGTTCGTGGTTCTCAGGGTAGCCAAGGTCCCGC
TGGTCCCCCTGGTCCCCCTGGACCTCCTGGTCCTCCTGGTGTCAGCGGAGGTGGCTATGACTTTGGTTTT
GAAGGAGACTTCTACAGGGCTGACCAGCCTCGCTCCCAGCCTTCACTCAGACCCAAGGACTATGAAGTTG
ATGCAACTCTGAAATCTCTCAATAACCAGATTGAGACCCTTCTCACTCCTGAAGGCTCTAGAAAGAACCC
TGCTCGCACGTGCCGGGACTTAAGACTCAGCCACCCAGAGTGGAACAGCGATTACTACTGGATTGACCCT
AACCAAGGATGTACTATGGATGCCATCAAAGTGTACTGTGATTTCTCTACTGGTGAAACCTGCATCCAGG
CCCAACCTGTAAACACCCCAGCGAAGAACTCATACAGCCGCGCCCAGGCCAACAAGCATGTCTGGTTAGG
AGAGACTATCAATGGTGGCAGCCAGTTTGAATACAACGTAGAAGGGGTGTCCTCCAAGGAAATGGCAACT
CAGCTCGCCTTCATGCGCCTGCTAGCCAACCGTGCTTCTCAGAACATCACCTACCACTGCAAGAACAGCA
TTGCGTACCTGGATGAGGAGACGGGCAGCTTGAACAAGGCTGTGCTTCTGCAGGGTTCCAACGATGTTGA
ACTTGTTGCTGAGGGCAACAGCAGGTTCACCTACTCTGTCCTAGTCGATGGCTGCTCCAAAAAGACAAAT
GAATGGGGCAAGACAATCATTGAATACAAAACAAATAAGCCATCTCGCCTGCCGTTCCTTGACATTGCAC
CTCTGGACATTGGTGGTGCTGACCAAGAATTCCGTGTGGAGGTTGGCCCCGTCTGTTTCAAATAAGTGAA
CTCAACATAAATTAAAAACCAAAAACCCCTGAAAAAACTTTCTCTTTGCCGTTTCCTCCTTTAAAAAAAA
AAAAAAAGGGCGGCCGCTCGAGTCTAGAGGGCCCGTTTAAACCCGCTGATCAGCCTCGACTGTGCCTTCT
AGTTGCCAGCCATCTGTTGTTTGCCCCTCCCCCGTGCCTTCCTTGACCCTGGAAGGTGCCACTCCCACTG
TCCTTTCCTAATAAAATGAGGAAATTGCATCGCATTGTCTGAGTAGGTGTCATTCTATTCTGGGGGGTGG
GGTGGGGCAGGACAGCAAGGGGGAGGATTGGGAAGACAATAGCAGGCATGCTGGGGATGCGGTGGGCTCT
ATGGCTTCTGAGGCGGAAAGAACCAGCTGGGGCTCTAGGGGGTATCCCC
[124 nt withheld, positions 5790-5913]
C
[91 nt withheld, positions 5915-6005]
A
[49 nt withheld, positions 6007-6055]
CCTTTGACGTTGGAGTCCACGTTCTTT
[37 nt withheld, positions 6083-6119]
ACCCTATCTCGGTCTATTCTTTTGATTTATAAGGGATTTTGCCGATTTCGGCCTATTGGTTAAAAAATGA
GCTGATTTAACAAAAATTTAACGCGAATTAATTCTGTGGAATGTGTGTCAGTTAGGGTGTGGAAAGTCCC
CAGGCTCCCCAGCAGGCAGAAGTATGCAAAGCATGCATCTCAATTAGTCAGCAACCAGGTGTGGAAAGTC
CCCAGGCTCCCCAGCAGGCAGAAGTATGCAAAGCATGCATCTCAATTAGTCAGCAACCATAGTCCCGCCC
CTAACTCCGCCCATCCCGCCCCTAACTCCGCCCAGTTCCGCCCATTCTCCGCCCCATGGCTGACTAATTT
TTTTTATTTATGCAGAGGCCGAGGCCGCCTCTGCCTCTGAGCTATTCCAGAAGTAGTGAGGAGGCTTTTT
TGGAGGCCTAGGCTTTTGCAAAAAGCTCCCGGGAGCTTGTATATCCATTTTCGGATCTGATCAAGAGACA
GGATGAGGATCGTTTCGCATGATTGAACAAGATGGATTGCACGCAGGTTCTCCGGCCGCTTGGGTGGAGA
GGCTATTCGGCTATGACTGGGCACAACAGACAATCGGCTGCTCTGATGCCGCCGTGTTCCGGCTGTCAGC
GCAGGGGCGCCCGGTTCTTTTTGTCAAGACCGACCTGTCCGGTGCCCTGAATGAACTGCAGGACGAGGCA
GCGCGGCTATCGTGGCTGGCCACGACGGGCGTTCCTTGCGCAGCTGTGCTCGACGTTGTCACTGAAGCGG
GAAGGGACTGGCTGCTATTGGGCGAAGTGCCGGGGCAGGATCTCCTGTCATCTCACCTTGCTCCTGCCGA
GAAAGTATCCATCATGGCTGATGCAATGCGGCGGCTGCATACGCTTGATCCGGCTACCTGCCCATTCGAC
CACCAAGCGAAACATCGCATCGAGCGAGCACGTACTCGGATGGAAGCCGGTCTTGTCGATCAGGATGATC
TGGACGAAGAGCATCAGGGGCTCGCGCCAGCCGAACTGTTCGCCAGGCTCAAGGCGCGCATGCCCGACGG
CGAGGATCTCGTCGTGACCCATGGCGATGCCTGCTTGCCGAATATCATGGTGGAAAATGGCCGCTTTTCT
GGATTCATCGACTGTGGCCGGCTGGGTGTGGCGGACCGCTATCAGGACATAGCGTTGGCTACCCGTGATA
TTGCTGAAGAGCTTGGCGGCGAATGGGCTGACCGCTTCCTCGTGCTTTACGGTATCGCCGCTCCCGATTC
GCAGCGCATCGCCTTCTATCGCCTTCTTGACGAGTTCTTCTGAGCGGGACTCTGGGGTTCGAAATGACCG
ACCAAGCGACGCCCAACCTGCCATCACGAGATTTCGATTCCACCGCCGCCTTCTATGAAAGGTTGGGCTT
CGGAATCGTTTTCCGGGACGCCGGCTGGATGATCCTCCAGCGCGGGGATCTCATGCTGGAGTTCTTCGCC
CACCCCAACTTGTTTATTGCAGCTTATAATGGTTACAAATAAAGCAATAGCATCACAAATTTCACAAATA
AAGCATTTTTTTCACTGCATTCTAGTTGTGGTTTGTCCAAACTCATCAATGTATCTTATCATGTCTGTAT
ACCGTCGACCTCTAGCTAGAGCTTGGCGTAATCATGGTCATAGCTGTTTCCTGTGTGAAATTGTTATCCG
CTCACAATTCCACACAACATACGAGCCGGAAGCATAAAGTGTAAAGCCTGGGGTGCCTAATGAGTGAGCT
AACTCACATTAATTGCGTTGCGCTCACTGCCCGCTTTCCAGTCGGGAAACCTGTCGTGCCAGCTGCATTA
ATGAATCGGCCAACGCGCGGGGAGAGGCGGTTTGCGTATTGGGCGCTCTTCCGCTTCCTCGCTCACTGAC
TCGCTGCGCTCGGTCGTTCGGCTGCGGCGAGCGGTATCAGCTCACTCAAAGGCGGTAATACGGTTATCCA
CAGAATCAGGGGATAACGCAGGAAAGAACATGTGAGCAAAAGGCCAGCAAAAGGCCAGGAACCGTAAAAA
GGCCGCGTTGCTGGCGTTTTTCCATAGGCTCCGCCCCCCTGACGAGCATCACAAAAATCGACGCTCAAGT
CAGAGGTGGCGAAACCCGACAGGACTATAAAGATACCAGGCGTTTCCCCCTGGAAGCTCCCTCGTGCGCT
CTCCTGTTCCGACCCTGCCGCTTACCGGATACCTGTCCGCCTTTCTCCCTTCGGGAAGCGTGGCGCTTTC
TCATAGCTCACGCTGTAGGTATCTCAGTTCGGTGTAGGTCGTTCGCTCCAAGCTGGGCTGTGTGCACGAA
CCCCCCGTTCAGCCCGACCGCTGCGCCTTATCCGGTAACTATCGTCTTGAGTCCAACCCGGTAAGACACG
ACTTATCGCCACTGGCAGCAGCCACTGGTAACAGGATTAGCAGAGCGAGGTATGTAGGCGGTGCTACAGA
GTTCTTGAAGTGGTGGCCTAACTACGGCTACACTAGAAGAACAGTATTTGGTATCTGCGCTCTGCTGAAG
CCAGTTACCTTCGGAAAAAGAGTTGGTAGCTCTTGATCCGGCAAACAAACCACCGCTGGTAGCGGTGGTT
TTTTTGTTTGCAAGCAGCAGATTACGCGCAGAAAAAAAGGATCTCAAGAAGATCCTTTGATCTTTTCTAC
GGGGTCTGACGCTCAGTGGAACGAAAACTCACGTTAAGGGATTTTGGTCATGAGATTATCAAAAAGGATC
TTCACCTAGATCCTTTTAAATTAAAAATGAAGTTTTAAATCAATCTAAAGTATATATGAGTAAACTTGGT
CTGACAGTTACCAATGCTTAATCAGTGAGGCACCTATCTCAGCGATCTGTCTATTTCGTTCATCCATAGT
TGCCTGACTCCCCGTCGTGTAGATAACTACGATACGGGAGGGCTTACCATCTGGCCCCAGTGCTGCAATG
ATACCGCGAGACCCACGCTCACCGGCTCCAGATTTATCAGCAATAAACCAGCCAGCCGGAAGGGCCGAGC
GCAGAAGTGGTCCTGCAACTTTATCCGCCTCCATCCAGTCTATTAATTGTTGCCGGGAAGCTAGAGTAAG
TAGTTCGCCAGTTAATAGTTTGCGCAACGTTGTTGCCATTGCTACAGGCATCGTGGTGTCACGCTCGTCG
TTTGGTATGGCTTCATTCAGCTCCGGTTCCCAACGATCAAGGCGAGTTACATGATCCCCCATGTTGTGCA
AAAAAGCGGTTAGCTCCTTCGGTCCTCCGATCGTTGTCAGAAGTAAGTTGGCCGCAGTGTTATCACTCAT
GGTTATGGCAGCACTGCATAATTCTCTTACTGTCATGCCATCCGTAAGATGCTTTTCTGTGACTGGTGAG
TACTCAACCAAGTCATTCTGAGAATAGTGTATGCGGCGACCGAGTTGCTCTTGCCCGGCGTCAATACGGG
ATAATACCGCGCCACATAGCAGAACTTTAAAAGTGCTCATCATTGGAAAACGTTCTTCGGGGCGAAAACT
CTCAAGGATCTTACCGCTGTTGAGATCCAGTTCGATGTAACCCACTCGTGCACCCAACTGATCTTCAGCA
TCTTTTACTTTCACCAGCGTTTCTGGGTGAGCAAAAACAGGAAGGCAAAATGCCGCAAAAAAGGGAATAA
GGGCGACACGGAAATGTTGAATACTCATACTCTTCCTTTTTCAATATTATTGAAGCATTTATCAGGGTTA
TTGTCTCATGAGCGGATACATATTTGAATGTATTTAGAAAAATAAACAAATAGGGGTTCCGCGCACATTT
CCCCGAAAAGTGCCACCTGACGTCGACGGATCGGGAGATCTCCCGATCCCCTATGGTGCACTCTCAGTAC
AATCTGCTCTGATGCCGCATAGTTAAGCCAGTATCTGCTCCCTGCTTGTGTGTTGGAGGTCGCTGAGTAG
TGCGCGAGCAAAATTTAAGCTACAACAAGGCAAGGCTTGACCGACAATTGCATGAAGAATCTGCTTAGGG
TTAGGCGTTTTGCGCTGCTTCGCGATGTACGGGCCAGATATACGCGTT
Features (pLannotate 1.2.2; 21 found; start..end, strand, type, name):
      1..380     +  enhancer       CMV enhancer: human cytomegalovirus immediate early enhancer
    381..584     +  promoter       CMV promoter: human cytomegalovirus (CMV) immediate early promoter
    580..613     +  LTR            5' LTR (truncated) (fragment): truncated 5' long terminal repeat (LTR) from HIV-1
    629..647     +  promoter       T7 promoter: promoter for bacteriophage T7 RNA polymerase
    802..1518    +  CDS            mEGFP: mEGFP is a basic (constitutively fluorescent) green fluorescent protein published in 2002, derived from Aequorea victoria. It has moderate acid sensitivity.
   4594..5382    +  CDS            COL1A2 (fragment): CO1A2_RABIT - Experimental evidence at transcript level: Swiss-Prot protein existence level 2. Type I collagen is a member of group I collagen (fibrillar forming collagen). From Oryctolagus cuniculus (Rabbit).
   5520..5744    +  polyA_signal   bGH poly(A) signal: bovine growth hormone polyadenylation signal
   5748..5769    +  promoter       SV40 promoter (fragment): SV40 enhancer and early promoter
   5790..6218    +  rep_origin     f1 ori (sequence partly withheld): f1 bacteriophage origin of replication; arrow indicates direction of (+) strand synthesis
   6232..6561    +  promoter       SV40 promoter: SV40 enhancer and early promoter
   6628..7419    +  CDS            neo: KKA2_KLEPN - Also known as kan, nptII. Experimental evidence at protein level: Swiss-Prot protein existence level 1. Resistance to kanamycin, neomycin, paromomycin, ribostamycin, butirosin and gentamicin B. From Klebsiella pneumoniae.
   7443..7601    +  CDS            ble (fragment): BLE_KLEPN - Experimental evidence at protein level: Swiss-Prot protein existence level 1. Binding protein with a strong affinity to the bleomycin family of antibiotics. Binds to CL990; an antimitotic-antibiotic compound. From Klebsiella pneumoniae.
   7596..7717    +  polyA_signal   SV40 poly(A) signal: SV40 polyadenylation signal
   7790..7806    -  protein_bind   lac operator: The lac repressor binds to the lac operator to inhibit transcription in E. coli. This inhibition can be relieved by adding lactose or isopropyl-β-D-thiogalactopyranoside (IPTG). lac repressor encoded by lacI
   7814..7844    -  promoter       lac promoter: promoter for the E. coli lac operon
   7859..7880    -  protein_bind   CAP binding site: CAP binding activates transcription in the presence of cAMP. E. coli catabolite activator protein
   7893..7985    -  CDS            lacI (fragment): lac repressor; lacI; The lac repressor binds to the lac operator to inhibit transcription in E. coli. This inhibition can be relieved by adding lactose or isopropyl-β-D-thiogalactopyranoside (IPTG).
   8168..8756    -  rep_origin     ori: high-copy-number ColE1/pMB1/pBR322/pUC origin of replication
   8927..9787    -  CDS            AmpR: β-lactamase; bla; confers resistance to ampicillin, carbenicillin, and related antibiotics
   9788..9892    -  promoter       AmpR promoter: bla
   9951..10003   -  misc_feature   bom (fragment): basis of mobility region from pBR322
