[The description below was written by a language model from this plasmid's Addgene catalogue record and pLannotate feature annotations shown in this document.]
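Description:
eGFP-proα2(I) is a mammalian expression plasmid of about 10.15 kb built on pcDNA3.1. It carries a fluorescently tagged mouse type I procollagen α2 chain (Col1a2). The plasmid is propagated in E. coli through a high-copy ColE1/pUC-type origin with ampicillin resistance (bla), and it also has an f1 origin. For selection in mammalian cells, an SV40 early promoter drives a neomycin phosphotransferase gene that ends in an SV40 poly(A) signal and confers G418 resistance.

The payload is transcribed from the CMV immediate-early enhancer/promoter and terminated by the bovine growth hormone poly(A) signal. A T7 promoter lies just upstream of the insert. In the coding sequence, Col1a2 exons 2–5 are replaced by eGFP, so the fluorescent protein sits between the signal sequence and exon 6. The chain should therefore still enter the secretory pathway while carrying the tag near its N terminus. Both the depositor sequence and the repository's sequencing result show this layout. The automated annotation labels only the C-terminal part of the collagen reading frame, by homology to a rabbit COL1A2 entry, and leaves the long repetitive region after GFP unannotated. One table calls the fluorescent protein EGFP and the other mEGFP.

The construct was made to visualise procollagen folding, trafficking and turnover in live cells. The depositor notes say it was designed for murine osteoblasts and fibroblasts with high endogenous type I procollagen expression, because elsewhere the tagged chain may assemble or traffic abnormally. They also caution that some proα2 chains may be handled as monomers and that overexpression can produce aggregates in the ER. Fluorescent extracellular collagen fibres are taken as the best sign that the chain is behaving normally.
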