Addgene plasmid #119826: eGFP-proα2(I)
Purpose: Expresses mouse Type I procollagen α2 chain (Col1a2) with GFP between signal sequence and exon 6
Depositing lab: Sergey Leikin. Depositing organization: National Institute of Child Health and Human Development (NICHD). Publication: Noncanonical autophagy at ER exit sites regulates procollagen turnover. Omari S, Makareeva E, Roberts-Pilgrim A, Mirigian L, Jarnik M, Ott C, Lippincott-Schwartz J, Leikin S. Proc Natl Acad Sci U S A. 2018 Oct 23;115(43):E10099-E10108. doi: 10.1073/pnas.1814552115. Epub 2018 Oct 4. PubMed 30287488.
Backbone
  Vector backbone: pcDNA3.1
  Backbone size w/o insert (bp): 5400
  Total vector size (bp): 10153
  Vector type: Mammalian Expression
  Selectable markers: Neomycin (select with G418)
Growth in bacteria
  Bacterial resistance: Ampicillin, 100 μg/mL
  Growth temperature: 37°C
  Growth strain: DH5alpha
  Growth instructions: Originally grown in One Shot TOP10 Chemically competent E. coli
  Copy number: Unknown
Gene/Insert
  Gene/Insert name: Type I procollagen α2 chain (alt name: Col1a2)
  Species: M. musculus (mouse)
  Insert size (bp): 4737
  Mutation: Col1a2 exons 2-5 replaced by fluorescent tag
  GenBank ID: NM_007743
  Entrez Gene: Col1a2 (a.k.a. Col1a-2, Cola-2, Cola2, oim)
  Promoter: CMV
  Tag / fusion protein: eGFP (N terminal on insert)
  Cloning method: Restriction Enzyme; 5′ cloning site HindIII, BamHI (not destroyed); 3′ cloning site NotI (not destroyed)
  Sequencing primers: 5′ CGC AAA TGG GCG GTA GGC GTG; 3′ TAG AAG GCA CAG TCG AGG
Terms and licenses: Academic/Nonprofit Terms; Industry Terms: Not Available to Industry
Depositor comments: These mouse type I procollagen plasmids were designed for immortalized and primary murine osteoblasts and fibroblasts. Their expression in other cells might cause significant disruption of assembly, folding and trafficking of type I procollagen, resulting in artifacts. Even in osteoblasts and fibroblasts a fraction of transfected chains, particularly proα2, might be trafficked/degraded as monomers instead of being integrated into procollagen heterotrimers. In our experience, the best evidence of normal behavior of the transfected chains is the appearance of fluorescent extracellular collagen fibers ~ 12 h after transfection. Fluorescent molecules should be incorporated into fibers even when the transfected chains contain the N-propeptide cleavage site, because the cleavage is highly conformation sensitive and always incomplete. We recommend following these guidelines when using the plasmids 1) Only mouse cells that have high expression of endogenous type I procollagen are suitable for studies of physiologically-relevant processes with these constructs. 2) At least 100 μM ascorbic acid at and after transfection is required to ensure proper procollagen folding (for some cells, preincubation with ascorbic acid before transfection might be needed). 3) Optimization of transfection efficiency is needed for all cell types. 4) Experiments beyond 24h after transfection are not recommended, to avoid excessive accumulation of aggregates and cell malfunction caused by increased procollagen synthesis. 5) Lack of extracellular fluorescent fibers 12-24 h after transfection indicates improper procollagen synthesis/trafficking or cellular malfunction. 6) Excessive expression of transfected chains might cause rapid accumulation of large procollagen aggregates in the ER, resulting in cellular malfunction and death. Contact information: Shakib Omari () Sergey Leikin ()
How to cite: eGFP-proα2(I) was a gift from Sergey Leikin (Addgene plasmid # 119826 ; http://n2t.net/addgene:119826 ; RRID:Addgene_119826)
